>Addgene plasmid #161629 | IDG_TMC3_OE_1 | addgene full sequence | sequence record 319361 | Addgene NGS Result
TTACAAAAACAAATTACAAAAATTCAAAATTTTCGGGTTTATTACAGGGACAGCAGAGATCCACTTTGGC
GCCGGCTCGAGGGGGCCCGGGGTTATTAATAGTAATCAATTACGGGGTCATTAGTTCATAGCCCATATAT
GGAGTTCCGCGTTACATAACTTACGGTAAATGGCCCGCCTGGCTGACCGCCCAACGACCCCCGCCCATTG
ACGTCAATAATGACGTATGTTCCCATAGTAACGCCAATAGGGACTTTCCATTGACGTCAATGGGTGGAGT
ATTTACGGTAAACTGCCCACTTGGCAGTACATCAAGTGTATCATATGCCAAGTACGCCCCCTATTGACGT
CAATGACGGTAAATGGCCCGCCTGGCATTATGCCCAGTACATGACCTTATGGGACTTTCCTACTTGGCAG
TACATCTACGTATTAGTCATCGCTATTACCATGGTGATGCGGTTTTGGCAGTACATCAATGGGCGTGGAT
AGCGGTTTGACTCACGGGGATTTCCAAGTCTCCACCCCATTGACGTCAATGGGAGTTTGTTTTGGCACCA
AAATCAACGGGACTTTCCAAAATGTCGTAACAACTCCGCCCCATTGACGCAAATGGGCGGTAGGCGTGTA
CGGTGGGAGGTCTATATAAGCAGAGCTCTCTGGCTAACTGTCGGGATCAACAAGTTTGTACAAAAAAGCA
GGCACCATGAAAACCTCGAAGGCATCCCAGCGCTATAGAGGCATCCGGAGAAATGCCAGCCAGTGCTACC
TCTACCAGGAATCTCTGCTGCTCAGCAACTTGGATGACAGCTTTAGTGCTGATGAAACAGGGGACAGCAA
TGATCCGGAACAAATCTTCCAGAATATACAGTTCCAGAAAGATCTCATGGCAAACATTCGCTGCAGACCC
TGGACTATGGGACAGAAGCTGAGGGCATTGAGACAAGCGAAGAACATTGTGCTGAAGTTTGAAGGGAGGC
TGACCAGGACCCGAGGCTACCAAGCAGCAGGTGCAGAGCTCTGGCGGAAATTTGCTCGTCTCGCCTGTAA
CTTTGTGGTCATCTTCATTCCCTGGGAAATGAGGATAAAGAAAATCGAGAGTCATTTTGGATCTGGCGTT
GCCTCCTATTTCATATTCTTGAGATGGTTATTTGGAATTAATATTGTGCTCACCATTATGACAGGTGCTT
TTATTGTCATTCCAGAGCTGATTGCAGGCCAGCCCTTTGGAAGCACAGCCAGGAAGACCATCCCCAAGGA
GCAGGTTTCGTCTGCCCAAGACCTGGACACCGTCTGGTCTCTGGGGGGCTACCTCCAGTACTCTGTCCTC
TTCTACGGATATTACGGCAGGGAGAGGAAGATCGGGAGAGCTGGCTACCGGCTGCCCTTGGCGTATTTCC
TAGTGGGGATGGCAGTGTTTGCTTACAGCTTCATCATTCTTTTAAAAAAGATGGCTAAGAACTCCCGCAC
GAGTCTTGCCAGTGCTTCCAATGAAAACTATACCTTCTGCTGGCGGGTGTTCTGTGCCTGGGATTACCTC
ATTGGAAACCCAGAGGCTGCAGAGAGCAAAACAGCTGCCATAGTGAACAGCATCAGGGAAGCTATATTGG
AAGAACAGGAGAAAAAGAAAAGCAAAAACCTGGCAGTGACCATCTGCCTGAGGATTATTGCCAACATCCT
GGTGCTTCTCTCACTGGCTGGGAGCATTTATCTCATCTACTTTGTGGTGGACCGGTCCCAGAAGCTGGAG
CAGTCGAAGAAGGAGCTGACACTTTGGGAAAAGAATGAGGTCAGTGTGGTGGTCTCCCTCGTCACCATGA
TAGCACCATCAGCCTTTGACCTCATTGCTGCCTTAGAGATGTACCACCCCAGGACCACGCTGCGCTTCCA
GCTTGCAAGGGTCCTTGTGCTGTATTTGGGAAATCTCTACAGCCTGATCATTGCTCTCCTGGACAAAGTT
AACAGCATGAGCATTGAGGAAATGGCTACCAAAAATAACACAAGTCATTGGATAGATTCCACCACCTTCT
TTGCAACCAGGACAGCTCCTGAAGAAGAGAAATGGTCCACATCTCGGCCTGGAATGGGGCTCAGGAGAAA
CAACACATGGGCCTTGGAAGAGACCAGCATTTCAGCTTATACCATGCCTCTTATAAAGGCCAACAAGACT
AGCCTCCACACTCAGAGTCCACAAGACCAGTGCTGGGAGACATACGTTGGTCAGGAGATGCTGAAGCTCT
CCATCATTGACATGCTCTTCACCGTGGCGAGCATTCTGCTCATAGACTTCTTCCGAGGACTTTTCGTGCG
GTACTTAAGTGACTACTGGTGTTGGGATCTGGAAAGCAAGTTTCCTGAATATGGAGAATTCAAAATAGCT
GAGAATGTGCTACATTTAGTCTACAACCAAGGAATGATTTGGATGGGGGCCTTCTTCTCCCCATGTCTCC
CAGCGTTCAACGTTCTCAAACTCATTGGGCTCATGTACCTGAGAAGCTGGGCTGTGCTGACCTGCAATGT
GCCCCACCAGCAAGTATTTCGAGCCTCAAGATCCAACAACTTCTACTTGGCAATGCTCCTGTTTATGCTG
TTTCTGTGCATGCTGCCAACCATTTTTGCTATTGTCCGATACAAGCCATCTCTAAACTGTGGGCCATTCA
GTGGACAAGAGAAAATTTATGACATTGTGTCAGAAACGATTGAGAAAGACTTTCCTGTGTGGTTTGGCTC
CGTGGTTGGACACATCAGTAGCCCCGTGGTCATCCTGCCCGCAGTACTCCTGCTTTTCATGCTCATCTAT
TATCTCCAGAGCATCGCACGGTCTCTAAAGCTCAGCAACCACCAGCTCAAAATGCAGATCCAAAACGCAA
GATCAGAGGATAAGAAAAAGGTTGCCCAGATGGTAGAAGCCCGAATCCAGACCCAGGAAGAAAGCACCAA
GAAGCTTCCAAACGACAGTGATCTTACCAGCCAGCTGTCCTCAGCGCACTCGGGCACACCCCAAAACAAC
GGCAACGTGGCCCATTTTGACTCAGGGAGCAGCAAGAGTGGCAGGATAGAGACAGTCGCACAGTCCATGC
CCCAGAGCCCGAGGCCAGGGGACAGGGCTCCTAGCTCACCTCTCCCTGGGGTCCCCAAATCCAGGCTAGA
GCATGAAACTAACAGGTATCTGCACGGTCTGTGTGCAAGCACCAGTGACCTTCACAGGAACAGATCGCGC
ACACCTATGACATTTACAACGCACATCGAAGATGTACACTCAGAACCTCTTTTCCGAAAAGACTTTCAGC
AAATCAACCCTCCTCACCGTGGACCACAGGCCTCGACTTTGCTGGCACAGGGTCCCAGGCCCCACGCCCC
CAGATACTATGTCATTAATGAATATGACTCTTACAAGAAAAAACATCTAAATGTCTGGCCAGAAAGACAT
TTCAAGATAGATGCTTCAGGTGACATTGTGGAGCTGTACCCCAGGAACGTGCGACAATATGCATCCCGGG
TCCCCCGCCAGCCTCCCTCCCCACAGCTGAGTGAAGAAGAGGAGGAGACGCCAAGCAGAGATTGGATCAA
ACGGTCTCTTCCCCCACGCTCCCTGATAGACCTCCGTCGGGCTCCTCATTTTTATATTGGGGAGAGGTCC
GAAAGTCAGACCCGGGATCCCGAGCACCAGGGGAGGGTGCACTACAAGTCGTGGAATGAAGATTTTGAGG
GTCACCTTGAGAGGCCAGCCTATGTGCCCAGAAAGCCACGATCCCGGAATTTCCAATACCCACAGCCCCC
TCTGAAGCCCAGAGGGAAGCCCAGGTTCGAGCCATCCCTCACGGAATCTGACTCCGTGTCGGCAGCATCC
AGCAGTGACCAGCAGAACAGCAGCGCTGACCAGTACCTGCAGGTCACCCACAGCCAGGGCAGGTTCCCGA
GGTCCGTGGGCCAGCCCAGCAGGAGGAAGGCCAAGTCGGGGCAGGAGCTGACCGTGGATCTGGATGACTT
GATTTGTTCAAATGTCACAGCTTTCTTGTACAAAGTGGTTGGTAAGCCTATCCCTAACCCTCTCCTCGGT
CTCGATTCTACGTAGTAATGAGCTAGCGCTAACCGGTGGCGCGTTAAGTCGACAATCAACCTCTGGATTA
CAAAATTTGTGAAAGATTGACTGGTATTCTTAACTATGTTGCTCCTTTTACGCTATGTGGATACGCTGCT
TTAATGCCTTTGTATCATGCTATTGCTTCCCGTATGGCTTTCATTTTCTCCTCCTTGTATAAATCCTGGT
TGCTGTCTCTTTATGAGGAGTTGTGGCCCGTTGTCAGGCAACGTGGCGTGGTGTGCACTGTGTTTGCTGA
CGCAACCCCCACTGGTTGGGGCATTGCCACCACCTGTCAGCTCCTTTCCGGGACTTTCGCTTTCCCCCTC
CCTATTGCCACGGCGGAACTCATCGCCGCCTGCCTTGCCCGCTGCTGGACAGGGGCTCGGCTGTTGGGCA
CTGACAATTCCGTGGTGTTGTCGGGGAAATCATCGTCCTTTCCTTGGCTGCTCGCCTGTGTTGCCACCTG
GATTCTGCGCGGGACGTCCTTCTGCTACGTCCCTTCGGCCCTCAATCCAGCGGACCTTCCTTCCCGCGGC
CTGCTGCCGGCTCTGCGGCCTCTTCCGCGTCTTCGCCTTCGCCCTCAGACGAGTCGGATCTCCCTTTGGG
CCGCCTCCCCGCGTCGACTTTAAGACCAATGACTTACAAGGCAGCTGTAGATCTTAGCCACTTTTTAAAA
GAAAAGGGGGGACTGGAAGGGCTAATTCACTCCCAACGAAGACAAGATCTGCTTTTTGCTTGTACTGGGT
CTCTCTGGTTAGACCAGATCTGAGCCTGGGAGCTCTCTGGCTAACTAGGGAACCCACTGCTTAAGCCTCA
ATAAAGCTTGCCTTGAGTGCTTCAAGTAGTGTGTGCCCGTCTGTTGTGTGACTCTGGTAACTAGAGATCC
CTCAGACCCTTTTAGTCAGTGTGGAAAATCTCTAGCAGTACGTATAGTAGTTCATGTCATCTTATTATTC
AGTATTTATAACTTGCAAAGAAATGAATATCAGAGAGTGAGAGGAACTTGTTTATTGCAGCTTATAATGG
TTACAAATAAAGCAATAGCATCACAAATTTCACAAATAAAGCATTTTTTTCACTGCATTCTAGTTGTGGT
TTGTCCAAACTCATCAATGTATCTTATCATGTCTGGCTCTAGCTATCCCGCCCCTAACTCCGCCCATCCC
GCCCCTAACTCCGCCCAGTTCCGCCCATTCTCCGCCCCATGGCTGACTAATTTTTTTTATTTATGCAGAG
GCCGAGGCCGCCTCGGCCTCTGAGCTATTCCAGAAGTAGTGAGGAGGCTTTTTTGGAGGCCTAGGGACGT
ACCCAATTCGCCCTATAGTGAGTCGTATTACGCGCGCTCACTGGCCGTCGTTTTACAACGTCGTGACTGG
GAAAACCCTGGCGTTACCCAACTTAATCGCCTTGCAGCACATCCCCCTTTCGCCAGCTGGCGTAATAGCG
AAGAGGCCCGCACCGATCGCCCTTCCCAACAGTTGCGCAGCCTGAATGGCGAATGGG
[124 nt withheld, positions 5588-5711]
C
[91 nt withheld, positions 5713-5803]
A
[49 nt withheld, positions 5805-5853]
CCTTTGACGTTGGAGTCCACGTTCTTT
[37 nt withheld, positions 5881-5917]
ACCCTATCTCGGTCTATTCTTTTGATTTATAAGGGATTTTGCCGATTTCGGCCTATTGGTTAAAAAATGA
GCTGATTTAACAAAAATTTAACGCGAATTTTAACAAAATATTAACGCTTACAATTTAGGTGGCACTTTTC
GGGGAAATGTGCGCGGAACCCCTATTTGTTTATTTTTCTAAATACATTCAAATATGTATCCGCTCATGAG
ACAATAACCCTGATAAATGCTTCAATAATATTGAAAAAGGAAGAGTATGAGTATTCAACATTTCCGTGTC
GCCCTTATTCCCTTTTTTGCGGCATTTTGCCTTCCTGTTTTTGCTCACCCAGAAACGCTGGTGAAAGTAA
AAGATGCTGAAGATCAGTTGGGTGCACGAGTGGGTTACATCGAACTGGATCTCAACAGCGGTAAGATCCT
TGAGAGTTTTCGCCCCGAAGAACGTTTTCCAATGATGAGCACTTTTAAAGTTCTGCTATGTGGCGCGGTA
TTATCCCGTATTGACGCCGGGCAAGAGCAACTCGGTCGCCGCATACACTATTCTCAGAATGACTTGGTTG
AGTACTCACCAGTCACAGAAAAGCATCTTACGGATGGCATGACAGTAAGAGAATTATGCAGTGCTGCCAT
AACCATGAGTGATAACACTGCGGCCAACTTACTTCTGACAACGATCGGAGGACCGAAGGAGCTAACCGCT
TTTTTGCACAACATGGGGGATCATGTAACTCGCCTTGATCGTTGGGAACCGGAGCTGAATGAAGCCATAC
CAAACGACGAGCGTGACACCACGATGCCTGTAGCAATGGCAACAACGTTGCGCAAACTATTAACTGGCGA
ACTACTTACTCTAGCTTCCCGGCAACAATTAATAGACTGGATGGAGGCGGATAAAGTTGCAGGACCACTT
CTGCGCTCGGCCCTTCCGGCTGGCTGGTTTATTGCTGATAAATCTGGAGCCGGTGAGCGTGGGTCTCGCG
GTATCATTGCAGCACTGGGGCCAGATGGTAAGCCCTCCCGTATCGTAGTTATCTACACGACGGGGAGTCA
GGCAACTATGGATGAACGAAATAGACAGATCGCTGAGATAGGTGCCTCACTGATTAAGCATTGGTAACTG
TCAGACCAAGTTTACTCATATATACTTTAGATTGATTTAAAACTTCATTTTTAATTTAAAAGGATCTAGG
TGAAGATCCTTTTTGATAATCTCATGACCAAAATCCCTTAACGTGAGTTTTCGTTCCACTGAGCGTCAGA
CCCCGTAGAAAAGATCAAAGGATCTTCTTGAGATCCTTTTTTTCTGCGCGTAATCTGCTGCTTGCAAACA
AAAAAACCACCGCTACCAGCGGTGGTTTGTTTGCCGGATCAAGAGCTACCAACTCTTTTTCCGAAGGTAA
CTGGCTTCAGCAGAGCGCAGATACCAAATACTGTTCTTCTAGTGTAGCCGTAGTTAGGCCACCACTTCAA
GAACTCTGTAGCACCGCCTACATACCTCGCTCTGCTAATCCTGTTACCAGTGGCTGCTGCCAGTGGCGAT
AAGTCGTGTCTTACCGGGTTGGACTCAAGACGATAGTTACCGGATAAGGCGCAGCGGTCGGGCTGAACGG
GGGGTTCGTGCACACAGCCCAGCTTGGAGCGAACGACCTACACCGAACTGAGATACCTACAGCGTGAGCT
ATGAGAAAGCGCCACGCTTCCCGAAGGGAGAAAGGCGGACAGGTATCCGGTAAGCGGCAGGGTCGGAACA
GGAGAGCGCACGAGGGAGCTTCCAGGGGGAAACGCCTGGTATCTTTATAGTCCTGTCGGGTTTCGCCACC
TCTGACTTGAGCGTCGATTTTTGTGATGCTCGTCAGGGGGGCGGAGCCTATGGAAAAACGCCAGCAACGC
GGCCTTTTTACGGTTCCTGGCCTTTTGCTGGCCTTTTGCTCACATGTTCTTTCCTGCGTTATCCCCTGAT
TCTGTGGATAACCGTATTACCGCCTTTGAGTGAGCTGATACCGCTCGCCGCAGCCGAACGACCGAGCGCA
GCGAGTCAGTGAGCGAGGAAGCGGAAGAGCGCCCAATACGCAAACCGCCTCTCCCCGCGCGTTGGCCGAT
TCATTAATGCAGCTGGCACGACAGGTTTCCCGACTGGAAAGCGGGCAGTGAGCGCAACGCAATTAATGTG
AGTTAGCTCACTCATTAGGCACCCCAGGCTTTACACTTTATGCTTCCGGCTCGTATGTTGTGTGGAATTG
TGAGCGGATAACAATTTCACACAGGAAACAGCTATGACCATGATTACGCCAAGCGCGCAATTAACCCTCA
CTAAAGGGAACAAAAGCTGGAGCTGCAAGCTTAATGTAGTCTTATGCAATACTCTTGTAGTCTTGCAACA
TGGTAACGATGAGTTAGCAACATGCCTTACAAGGAGAGAAAAAGCACCGTGCATGCCGATTGGTGGAAGT
AAGGTGGTACGATCGTGCCTTATTAGGAAGGCAACAGACGGGTCTGACATGGATTGGACGAACCACTGAA
TTGCCGCATTGCAGAGATATTGTATTTAAGTGCCTAGCTCGATACATAAACGGGTCTCTCTGGTTAGACC
AGATCTGAGCCTGGGAGCTCTCTGGCTAACTAGGGAACCCACTGCTTAAGCCTCAATAAAGCTTGCCTTG
AGTGCTTCAAGTAGTGTGTGCCCGTCTGTTGTGTGACTCTGGTAACTAGAGATCCCTCAGACCCTTTTAG
TCAGTGTGGAAAATCTCTAGCAGTGGCGCCCGAACAGGGACTTGAAAGCGAAAGGGAAACCAGAGGAGCT
CTCTCGACGCAGGACTCGGCTTGCTGAAGCGCGCACGGCAAGAGGCGAGGGGCGGCGACTGGTGAGTACG
CCAAAAATTTTGACTAGCGGAGGCTAGAAGGAGAGAGATGGGTGCGAGAGCGTCAGTATTAAGCGGGGGA
GAATTAGATCGCGATGGGAAAAAATTCGGTTAAGGCCAGGGGGAAAGAAAAAATATAAATTAAAACATAT
AGTATGGGCAAGCAGGGAGCTAGAACGATTCGCAGTTAATCCTGGCCTGTTAGAAACATCAGAAGGCTGT
AGACAAATACTGGGACAGCTACAACCATCCCTTCAGACAGGATCAGAAGAACTTAGATCATTATATAATA
CAGTAGCAACCCTCTATTGTGTGCATCAAAGGATAGAGATAAAAGACACCAAGGAAGCTTTAGACAAGAT
AGAGGAAGAGCAAAACAAAAGTAAGACCACCGCACAGCAAGCGGCCGCTGATCTTCAGACCTGGAGGAGG
AGATATGAGGGACAATTGGAGAAGTGAATTATATAAATATAAAGTAGTAAAAATTGAACCATTAGGAGTA
GCACCCACCAAGGCAAAGAGAAGAGTGGTGCAGAGAGAAAAAAGAGCAGTGGGAATAGGAGCTTTGTTCC
TTGGGTTCTTGGGAGCAGCAGGAAGCACTATGGGCGCAGCGTCAATGACGCTGACGGTACAGGCCAGACA
ATTATTGTCTGGTATAGTGCAGCAGCAGAACAATTTGCTGAGGGCTATTGAGGCGCAACAGCATCTGTTG
CAACTCACAGTCTGGGGCATCAAGCAGCTCCAGGCAAGAATCCTGGCTGTGGAAAGATACCTAAAGGATC
AACAGCTCCTGGGGATTTGGGGTTGCTCTGGAAAACTCATTTGCACCACTGCTGTGCCTTGGAATGCTAG
TTGGAGTAATAAATCTCTGGAACAGATTTGGAATCACACGACCTGGATGGAGTGGGACAGAGAAATTAAC
AATTACACAAGCTTAATACACTCCTTAATTGAAGAATCGCAAAACCAGCAAGAAAAGAATGAACAAGAAT
TATTGGAATTAGATAAATGGGCAAGTTTGTGGAATTGGTTTAACATAACAAATTGGCTGTGGTATATAAA
ATTATTCATAATGATAGTAGGAGGCTTGGTAGGTTTAAGAATAGTTTTTGCTGTACTTTCTATAGTGAAT
AGAGTTAGGCAGGGATATTCACCATTATCGTTTCAGACCCACCTCCCAACCCCGAGGGGACCCTTGCGCC
TTTTCCAAGGCAGCCCTGGGTTTGCGCAGGGACGCGGCTGCTCTGGGCGTGGTTCCGGGAAACGCAGCGG
CGCCGACCCTGGGTCTCGCACATTCTTCACGTCCGTTCGCAGCGTCACCCGGATCTTCGCCGCTACCCTT
GTGGGCCCCCCGGCGACGCTTCCTGCTCCGCCCCTAAGTCGGGAAGGTTCCTTGCGGTTCGCGGCGTGCC
GGACGTGACAAACGGAAGCCGCACGTCTCACTAGTACCCTCGCAGACGGACAGCGCCAGGGAGCAATGGC
AGCGCGCCGACCGCGATGGGCTGTGGCCAATAGCGGCTGCTCAGCAGGGCGCGCCGAGAGCAGCGGCCGG
GAAGGGGCGGTGCGGGAGGCGGGGTGTGGGGCGGTAGTGTGGGCCCTGTTCCTGCCCGCGCGGTGTTCCG
CATTCTGCAAGCCTCCGGAGCGCACGTCGGCAGTCGGCTCCCTCGTTGACCGAATCACCGACCTCTCTCC
CCAGGGGGTACCACCATGGCCAAGCCTTTGTCTCAAGAAGAATCCACCCTCATTGAAAGAGCAACGGCTA
CAATCAACAGCATCCCCATCTCTGAAGACTACAGCGTCGCCAGCGCAGCTCTCTCTAGCGACGGCCGCAT
CTTCACTGGTGTCAATGTATATCATTTTACTGGGGGACCTTGTGCAGAACTCGTGGTGCTGGGCACTGCT
GCTGCTGCGGCAGCTGGCAACCTGACTTGTATCGTCGCGATCGGAAATGAGAACAGGGGCATCTTGAGCC
CCTGCGGACGGTGCCGACAGGTGCTTCTCGATCTGCATCCTGGGATCAAAGCCATAGTGAAGGACAGTGA
TGGACAGCCGACGGCAGTTGGGATTCGTGAATTGCTGCCCTCTGGTTATGTGTGGGAGGGCCTGCAGCTG
CAGTAGTAAGAATTCTAGATCTTGAGACAAATGGCAGTATTCATCCACAATTTTAAAAGAAAAGGGGGGA
TTGGGGGGTACAGTGCAGGGGAAAGAATAGTAGACATAATAGCAACAGACATACAAACTAAAGAA
Features (pLannotate 1.2.2; 31 found; start..end, strand, type, name):
    150..453     +  enhancer       CMV enhancer: human cytomegalovirus immediate early enhancer
    454..657     +  promoter       CMV promoter: human cytomegalovirus (CMV) immediate early promoter
    681..701     +  protein_bind   attB1: mutant version of attB; core recombination site for the Gateway® BP reaction BP Clonase™
    707..4006    +  CDS            TMC3: TMC3_HUMAN - Experimental evidence at transcript level: Swiss-Prot protein existence level 2. Probable ion channel. From Homo sapiens (Human).
   4008..4028    -  protein_bind   attB2: mutant version of attB; core recombination site for the Gateway® BP reaction BP Clonase™
   4031..4072    +  CDS            V5 tag: epitope tag from simian virus 5
   4114..4702    +  misc_feature   WPRE: woodchuck hepatitis virus posttranscriptional regulatory element
   4753..4772    +  misc_feature   cPPT/CTS (fragment): central polypurine tract and central termination sequence of HIV-1
   4774..5007    +  LTR            3' LTR (ΔU3): self-inactivating 3' long terminal repeat (LTR) from HIV-1
   5085..5206    +  polyA_signal   SV40 poly(A) signal: SV40 polyadenylation signal
   5246..5381    +  rep_origin     SV40 ori: SV40 origin of replication
   5402..5420    -  promoter       T7 promoter: promoter for bacteriophage T7 RNA polymerase
   5428..5583    +  CDS            lacZα (fragment): LacZα fragment of β-galactosidase; lacZ fragment
   5588..6016    +  rep_origin     f1 ori (sequence partly withheld): f1 bacteriophage origin of replication; arrow indicates direction of (+) strand synthesis
   6069..6173    +  promoter       AmpR promoter: bla
   6174..7034    +  CDS            AmpR: β-lactamase; bla; confers resistance to ampicillin, carbenicillin, and related antibiotics
   7205..7793    +  rep_origin     ori: high-copy-number ColE1/pMB1/pBR322/pUC origin of replication
   7976..8068    +  CDS            lacI (fragment): lac repressor; lacI; The lac repressor binds to the lac operator to inhibit transcription in E. coli. This inhibition can be relieved by adding lactose or isopropyl-β-D-thiogalactopyranoside (IPTG).
   8081..8102    +  protein_bind   CAP binding site: CAP binding activates transcription in the presence of cAMP. E. coli catabolite activator protein
   8117..8147    +  promoter       lac promoter: promoter for the E. coli lac operon
   8151..8173    +  protein_bind   lac operator (fragment): The lac repressor binds to the lac operator to inhibit transcription in E. coli. This inhibition can be relieved by adding lactose or isopropyl-β-D-thiogalactopyranoside (IPTG). lac repressor encoded by lacI
   8216..8234    +  promoter       T3 promoter: promoter for bacteriophage T3 RNA polymerase
   8262..8488    +  promoter       RSV promoter: Rous sarcoma virus enhancer/promoter
   8489..8669    +  LTR            5' LTR (truncated): truncated 5' long terminal repeat (LTR) from HIV-1
   8716..8841    +  misc_feature   HIV-1 Ψ: packaging signal of human immunodeficiency virus type 1
   8825..9188    +  CDS            HIV-1 gag (fragment): gag protein from human immunodeficiency virus 1; gag
   9334..9567    +  misc_feature   RRE: The Rev response element (RRE) of HIV-1 allows for Rev-dependent mRNA export from the nucleus to the cytoplasm.
   9944..9970    +  CDS            Rev (fragment): human immunodeficiency virus 1 (HIV-1) Rev protein; rev; enhances nuclear export of unspliced and incompletely spliced viral mRNAs
   9971..10471   +  promoter       hPGK promoter: human phosphoglycerate kinase 1 promoter
  10483..10878   +  CDS            BSD: blasticidin S deaminase; Aspergillus terreus BSD; confers resistance to blasticidin
  10938..33      +  misc_feature   cPPT/CTS (across the origin): central polypurine tract and central termination sequence of HIV-1
