[The description below was written by a language model from this plasmid's Addgene catalogue record and pLannotate feature annotations shown in this document.]
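Description:
IDG_TMC3_OE_1 is a mammalian overexpression plasmid for human TMC3, a probable ion channel, built on the pLX304 backbone. Although catalogued simply as a mammalian expression vector, its feature table shows the architecture of a third-generation, self-inactivating HIV-1 lentiviral transfer vector. An RSV promoter drives a truncated 5' LTR, followed by the Ψ packaging signal with a gag fragment, the Rev response element and a cPPT/CTS, and the unit ends in a ΔU3 3' LTR. These elements allow the genomic RNA to be packaged into viral particles when helper functions are supplied in trans. After integration, the deleted U3 leaves the LTRs transcriptionally inactive, so expression depends on the internal promoters.

Two internal cassettes sit between the LTRs. A human PGK promoter drives blasticidin S deaminase, which allows selection of transduced or transfected mammalian cells. Downstream, the CMV enhancer/promoter drives the TMC3 open reading frame. The ORF was introduced by Gateway cloning and is therefore flanked by attB1 and attB2 sites. It is followed by a backbone-encoded C-terminal V5 epitope tag that can be used for antibody detection, and a WPRE after the tag enhances transcript expression.

The bacterial portion carries ampicillin resistance, a ColE1/pUC-type origin and an f1 origin. The catalogue lists the plasmid as low copy, even though the annotation describes this origin type as high-copy. An SV40 poly(A) signal and SV40 origin lie outside the 3' LTR, along with residual lac-region fragments and T7/T3 promoters. According to the record, the construct is intended for overexpressing TMC3 in mammalian cells.
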