Addgene plasmid #161629: IDG_TMC3_OE_1
Purpose: Overexpresses TMC3
Depositing lab: Mike McManus.
Backbone
  Vector backbone: pLX304
  Vector type: Mammalian Expression
  Selectable markers: Blasticidin
Growth in bacteria
  Bacterial resistance: Ampicillin, 100 μg/mL
  Growth temperature: 30°C
  Growth strain: NEB Stable
  Copy number: Low Copy
Gene/Insert
  Gene/Insert name: TMC3
  Species: H. sapiens (human)
  Entrez Gene: TMC3
  Tag / fusion protein: V5 (C terminal on backbone)
  Cloning method: Gateway Cloning
Terms and licenses: Academic/Nonprofit Terms; Industry Terms: Not Available to Industry
How to cite: IDG_TMC3_OE_1 was a gift from Mike McManus (Addgene plasmid # 161629 ; http://n2t.net/addgene:161629 ; RRID:Addgene_161629)
