>Addgene plasmid #161629 | IDG_TMC3_OE_1 | depositor partial sequence | sequence record 313328 | Depositor Sequence
ATGAAAACCTCGAAGGCATCCCAGCGCTATAGAGGCATCCGGAGAAATGCCAGCCAGTGCTACCTCTACC
AGGAATCTCTGCTGCTCAGCAACTTGGATGACAGCTTTAGTGCTGATGAAACAGGGGACAGCAATGATCC
GGAACAAATCTTCCAGAATATACAGTTCCAGAAAGATCTCATGGCAAACATTCGCTGCAGACCCTGGACT
ATGGGACAGAAGCTGAGGGCATTGAGACAAGCGAAGAACATTGTGCTGAAGTTTGAAGGGAGGCTGACCA
GGACCCGAGGCTACCAAGCAGCAGGTGCAGAGCTCTGGCGGAAATTTGCTCGTCTCGCCTGTAACTTTGT
GGTCATCTTCATTCCCTGGGAAATGAGGATAAAGAAAATCGAGAGTCATTTTGGATCTGGCGTTGCCTCC
TATTTCATATTCTTGAGATGGTTATTTGGAATTAATATTGTGCTCACCATTATGACAGGTGCTTTTATTG
TCATTCCAGAGCTGATTGCAGGCCAGCCCTTTGGAAGCACAGCCAGGAAGACCATCCCCAAGGAGCAGGT
TTCGTCTGCCCAAGACCTGGACACCGTCTGGTCTCTGGGGGGCTACCTCCAGTACTCTGTCCTCTTCTAC
GGATATTACGGCAGGGAGAGGAAGATCGGGAGAGCTGGCTACCGGCTGCCCTTGGCGTATTTCCTAGTGG
GGATGGCAGTGTTTGCTTACAGCTTCATCATTCTTTTAAAAAAGATGGCTAAGAACTCCCGCACGAGTCT
TGCCAGTGCTTCCAATGAAAACTATACCTTCTGCTGGCGGGTGTTCTGTGCCTGGGATTACCTCATTGGA
AACCCAGAGGCTGCAGAGAGCAAAACAGCTGCCATAGTGAACAGCATCAGGGAAGCTATATTGGAAGAAC
AGGAGAAAAAGAAAAGCAAAAACCTGGCAGTGACCATCTGCCTGAGGATTATTGCCAACATCCTGGTGCT
TCTCTCACTGGCTGGGAGCATTTATCTCATCTACTTTGTGGTGGACCGGTCCCAGAAGCTGGAGCAGTCG
AAGAAGGAGCTGACACTTTGGGAAAAGAATGAGGTCAGTGTGGTGGTCTCCCTCGTCACCATGATAGCAC
CATCAGCCTTTGACCTCATTGCTGCCTTAGAGATGTACCACCCCAGGACCACGCTGCGCTTCCAGCTTGC
AAGGGTCCTTGTGCTGTATTTGGGAAATCTCTACAGCCTGATCATTGCTCTCCTGGACAAAGTTAACAGC
ATGAGCATTGAGGAAATGGCTACCAAAAATAACACAAGTCATTGGATAGATTCCACCACCTTCTTTGCAA
CCAGGACAGCTCCTGAAGAAGAGAAATGGTCCACATCTCGGCCTGGAATGGGGCTCAGGAGAAACAACAC
ATGGGCCTTGGAAGAGACCAGCATTTCAGCTTATACCATGCCTCTTATAAAGGCCAACAAGACTAGCCTC
CACACTCAGAGTCCACAAGACCAGTGCTGGGAGACATACGTTGGTCAGGAGATGCTGAAGCTCTCCATCA
TTGACATGCTCTTCACCGTGGCGAGCATTCTGCTCATAGACTTCTTCCGAGGACTTTTCGTGCGGTACTT
AAGTGACTACTGGTGTTGGGATCTGGAAAGCAAGTTTCCTGAATATGGAGAATTCAAAATAGCTGAGAAT
GTGCTACATTTAGTCTACAACCAAGGAATGATTTGGATGGGGGCCTTCTTCTCCCCATGTCTCCCAGCGT
TCAACGTTCTCAAACTCATTGGGCTCATGTACCTGAGAAGCTGGGCTGTGCTGACCTGCAATGTGCCCCA
CCAGCAAGTATTTCGAGCCTCAAGATCCAACAACTTCTACTTGGCAATGCTCCTGTTTATGCTGTTTCTG
TGCATGCTGCCAACCATTTTTGCTATTGTCCGATACAAGCCATCTCTAAACTGTGGGCCATTCAGTGGAC
AAGAGAAAATTTATGACATTGTGTCAGAAACGATTGAGAAAGACTTTCCTGTGTGGTTTGGCTCCGTGGT
TGGACACATCAGTAGCCCCGTGGTCATCCTGCCCGCAGTACTCCTGCTTTTCATGCTCATCTATTATCTC
CAGAGCATCGCACGGTCTCTAAAGCTCAGCAACCACCAGCTCAAAATGCAGATCCAAAACGCAAGATCAG
AGGATAAGAAAAAGGTTGCCCAGATGGTAGAAGCCCGAATCCAGACCCAGGAAGAAAGCACCAAGAAGCT
TCCAAACGACAGTGATCTTACCAGCCAGCTGTCCTCAGCGCACTCGGGCACACCCCAAAACAACGGCAAC
GTGGCCCATTTTGACTCAGGGAGCAGCAAGAGTGGCAGGATAGAGACAGTCGCACAGTCCATGCCCCAGA
GCCCGAGGCCAGGGGACAGGGCTCCTAGCTCACCTCTCCCTGGGGTCCCCAAATCCAGGCTAGAGCATGA
AACTAACAGGTATCTGCACGGTCTGTGTGCAAGCACCAGTGACCTTCACAGGAACAGATCGCGCACACCT
ATGACATTTACAACGCACATCGAAGATGTACACTCAGAACCTCTTTTCCGAAAAGACTTTCAGCAAATCA
ACCCTCCTCACCGTGGACCACAGGCCTCGACTTTGCTGGCACAGGGTCCCAGGCCCCACGCCCCCAGATA
CTATGTCATTAATGAATATGACTCTTACAAGAAAAAACATCTAAATGTCTGGCCAGAAAGACATTTCAAG
ATAGATGCTTCAGGTGACATTGTGGAGCTGTACCCCAGGAACGTGCGACAATATGCATCCCGGGTCCCCC
GCCAGCCTCCCTCCCCACAGCTGAGTGAAGAAGAGGAGGAGACGCCAAGCAGAGATTGGATCAAACGGTC
TCTTCCCCCACGCTCCCTGATAGACCTCCGTCGGGCTCCTCATTTTTATATTGGGGAGAGGTCCGAAAGT
CAGACCCGGGATCCCGAGCACCAGGGGAGGGTGCACTACAAGTCGTGGAATGAAGATTTTGAGGGTCACC
TTGAGAGGCCAGCCTATGTGCCCAGAAAGCCACGATCCCGGAATTTCCAATACCCACAGCCCCCTCTGAA
GCCCAGAGGGAAGCCCAGGTTCGAGCCATCCCTCACGGAATCTGACTCCGTGTCGGCAGCATCCAGCAGT
GACCAGCAGAACAGCAGCGCTGACCAGTACCTGCAGGTCACCCACAGCCAGGGCAGGTTCCCGAGGTCCG
TGGGCCAGCCCAGCAGGAGGAAGGCCAAGTCGGGGCAGGAGCTGACCGTGGATCTGGATGACTTGATTTG
TTCAAATGTCACAGCTTTCTTGTACAAAGTGGTTGGTAAGCCTATCCCTAACCCTCTCCTCGGTCTCGAT
TCTACGTAG
